>Addgene plasmid #68131 | pNuc-rxRFP1.1 | addgene partial sequence | sequence record 123291 | CMV-F 5'-CGCAAATGGGCGGTAGGCGTG-3'
AGCAGAGCTCTCTGGCTAACTAGAGAACCCACTGCCTTACTGGCTTATCGAAATTAATACGACTCACTAT
AGGGAGACCCAAGCTTGCCGCCACCATGGGAGGTTCTCATCATCATCATCATCATGGTATGGCTAGCATG
ACTGGTGGACAGCAAATGGGTCGGGATCTGTACGACGATGACGATAAGGATCCGAGCTCGAGCGAGCTTA
GTTGCGCTATAGGTCGGCTGAGCTCACCCGTGGTTTCCGAGCGGATGTACCCCGAGGACGGCGCCCTGAA
GAGCGAGATCAAGAAGGGGCTGAGGCTGAAGGACGGCGGCCACTACGCCGCCGAGGTCAAGACCACCTAC
AAGGCCAAGAAGCCCGTGCAGCTGCCCGGCGCCTACATCGTCGACATCAAGTTGGACATCGTGTCCCACA
ACGAGGACTACACCATCGTGGAACAGTGCGAACGCGCCGAGGGCCGCCACTCCACCGGCGGCATGGACGA
GCTGTACAAGGGAGGTACAGGCGGGAGTCTGGTGAGCAAGGGCGAGGAGGATAACATGGCCATCATCAAG
GAGTTCATGCGCTTCAAGGTGCACATGGAGGGCTCCGTGAACGGCCACGAGTTCGAGATCGAGGGCGAGG
GCGAGGGCCGCCCCTACGAGGCCTTTCAGACCGCTAAGCTGAAGGTGACCAAGGGTGGCCCCCTGCCCTT
CGCCTGGGACATCCTGTCCCCTCAGTTCATGTACGGCTCCAAGGCCTACATTAAGCACCCAGCCGACATC
CCCGACTACTTCAAGCTGTCCTTCCCCGAGGGCTTCAGGTGGGAGCGCGTGATGAACTTCGAGGACGGCG
GCATTATTCACGTTAACCAGGACTCCT
