>Addgene plasmid #68131 | pNuc-rxRFP1.1 | addgene partial sequence | sequence record 124055 | mCherry-F 5'-ccccgtaatgcagaagaaga-3'
GGTGCAAAAGTGTGGCTGATCCAAAAAAGAAGAGAAAGGTAGACCCGAAGAAAAAACGAAAGGTAGATCC
AAAGAAGAAGAGAAAGTAATCTAGAGGGCCCTATTCTATAGTGTCACCTAAATGCTAGAGCTCGCTGATC
AGCCTCGACTGTGCCTTCTAGTTGCCAGCCATCTGTTGTTTGCCCCTCCCCCGTGCCTTCCTTGACCCTG
GAAGGTGCCACTCCCACTGTCCTTTCCTAATAAAATGAGGAAATTGCATCGCATTGTCTGAGTAGGTGTC
ATTCTATTCTGGGGGGTGGGGTGGGGCAGGACAGCAAGGGGGAGGATTGGGAAGACAATAGCAGGCATGC
TGGGGATGCGGTGGGCTCTATGGCTTCTGAGGCGGAAAGAACCAGCTGGGGCTCTAGGGGGTATCCCC
[124 nt withheld, positions 419-542]
C
[91 nt withheld, positions 544-634]
A
[49 nt withheld, positions 636-684]
CCTTTGACGTTGGAGTCCACGTTCTTT
[37 nt withheld, positions 712-748]
AC
