>Addgene plasmid #68131 | pNuc-rxRFP1.1 | depositor partial sequence | sequence record 126524 | pNuc-rxRFP1.1 sequence 996 bps
AAGCTTGCCGCCACCATGGGAGGTTCTCATCATCATCATCATCATGGTATGGCTAGCATGACTGGTGGAC
AGCAAATGGGTCGGGATCTGTACGACGATGACGATAAGGATCCGAGCTCGAGCGAGCTTAGTTGCGCTAT
AGGTCGGCTGAGCTCACCCGTGGTTTCCGAGCGGATGTACCCCGAGGACGGCGCCCTGAAGAGCGAGATC
AAGAAGGGGCTGAGGCTGAAGGACGGCGGCCACTACGCCGCCGAGGTCAAGACCACCTACAAGGCCAAGA
AGCCCGTGCAGCTGCCCGGCGCCTACATCGTCGACATCAAGTTGGACATCGTGTCCCACAACGAGGACTA
CACCATCGTGGAACAGTGCGAACGCGCCGAGGGCCGCCACTCCACCGGCGGCATGGACGAGCTGTACAAG
GGAGGTACAGGCGGGAGTCTGGTGAGCAAGGGCGAGGAGGATAACATGGCCATCATCAAGGAGTTCATGC
GCTTCAAGGTGCACATGGAGGGCTCCGTGAACGGCCACGAGTTCGAGATCGAGGGCGAGGGCGAGGGCCG
CCCCTACGAGGCCTTTCAGACCGCTAAGCTGAAGGTGACCAAGGGTGGCCCCCTGCCCTTCGCCTGGGAC
ATCCTGTCCCCTCAGTTCATGTACGGCTCCAAGGCCTACATTAAGCACCCAGCCGACATCCCCGACTACT
TCAAGCTGTCCTTCCCCGAGGGCTTCAGGTGGGAGCGCGTGATGAACTTCGAGGACGGCGGCATTATTCA
CGTTAACCAGGACTCCTCCCTGCAGGACGGCGTATTCATCTACAAGGTGAAGCTGCGCGGCACCAACTTC
CCCCCCGACGGCCCCGTAATGCAGAAGAAGACCATGGGCTGGGAGGCTACGCGTGACCAAAGGTGCAAAA
GTGTGGCTGATCCAAAAAAGAAGAGAAAGGTAGACCCGAAGAAAAAACGAAAGGTAGATCCAAAGAAGAA
GAGAAAGTAATCTAGA
