[The description below was written by a language model from this plasmid's Addgene catalogue record.]
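Description:
pNuc-rxRFP1.1 is a mammalian expression plasmid built on the pcDNA3 backbone (about 5.4 kb without insert) that directs a redox-sensitive red fluorescent protein, rxRFP1.1, to the nucleus. It is propagated in E. coli as a high-copy plasmid under ampicillin selection. The backbone also provides a neomycin resistance marker, so transfected mammalian cells can be selected with G418 if stable expression is wanted.

The payload is a synthetic insert of roughly 980 bp, cloned between HindIII and XbaI sites that both remain intact, and it is transcribed from the strong constitutive CMV promoter. The open reading frame encodes rxRFP1.1 with a His tag at the N terminus and a nuclear localization sequence at the C terminus. The localization signal drives import of the sensor into the nucleus, and the His tag offers a handle for detection or affinity purification. The record does not state which nuclear localization sequence is used or how many copies are present, and no feature table is provided, so other backbone elements can only be assumed to be those typical of pcDNA3.

As a genetically encoded indicator, rxRFP1.1 has fluorescence that responds to the redox state of its environment. The construct therefore serves for live-cell imaging of redox dynamics specifically within the nuclear compartment. It comes from work developing redox-sensitive red fluorescent proteins for imaging different cellular compartments. A red-emitting sensor can in principle be combined with green probes for multicolour imaging.
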