Addgene plasmid #68131: pNuc-rxRFP1.1
Purpose: redox-sensitive red fluorescent protein rxRFP1.1, nuclear localization
Depositing lab: Huiwang Ai. Publication: Development of redox-sensitive red fluorescent proteins for imaging redox dynamics in cellular compartments. Fan Y, Ai HW. Anal Bioanal Chem. 2016 Jan 12. 10.1007/s00216-015-9280-3 PubMed 26758595.
Backbone
  Vector backbone: pcDNA3
  Backbone size w/o insert (bp): 5400
  Vector type: Mammalian Expression
  Selectable markers: Neomycin (select with G418)
Growth in bacteria
  Bacterial resistance: Ampicillin, 100 μg/mL
  Growth temperature: 37°C
  Growth strain: DH10B
  Copy number: High Copy
Gene/Insert
  Gene/Insert name: rxRFP1.1 and nuclear localization sequence
  Species: Synthetic
  Insert size (bp): 978
  Promoter: CMV
  Tag / fusion protein: nuclear localization sequence (C terminal on insert); His Tag (N terminal on insert)
  Cloning method: Restriction Enzyme; 5′ cloning site HindIII (not destroyed); 3′ cloning site XbaI (not destroyed)
  Sequencing primers: 5′ CMV forward
Terms and licenses: Academic/Nonprofit Terms; Industry Terms: Not Available to Industry
How to cite: pNuc-rxRFP1.1 was a gift from Huiwang Ai (Addgene plasmid # 68131 ; http://n2t.net/addgene:68131 ; RRID:Addgene_68131)
